Addgene plasmid #41813: pCE-hOCT3/4
Purpose: Non-integrating (episomal) expression of human OCT3/4
Depositing lab: Shinya Yamanaka. Depositing organization: Kyoto University, Center for iPS Cell Research and Application. Publication: An Efficient Non-viral Method to Generate Integration-Free Human iPS Cells from Cord Blood and Peripheral Blood Cells. Okita K, Yamakawa T, Matsumura Y, Sato Y, Amano N, Watanabe A, Goshima N, Yamanaka S. Stem Cells. 2012 Nov 29. doi: 10.1002/stem.1293. PubMed 23193063.
Backbone
  Vector backbone: pCE
  Backbone size w/o insert (bp): 9364
  Vector type: Mammalian Expression
Growth in bacteria
  Bacterial resistance: Ampicillin, 100 μg/mL
  Growth temperature: 37°C
  Growth strain: DH5alpha
  Copy number: High Copy
Gene/Insert
  Gene/Insert name: POU5F1
  Species: H. sapiens (human)
  Insert size (bp): 1080
  GenBank ID: NM_002701
  Entrez Gene: POU5F1 (a.k.a. OCT3, OCT4, OCT4Borf1, OTF-3, OTF3, OTF4, Oct-3, Oct-4, Oct3/4)
  Promoter: CAG
  Cloning method: Restriction Enzyme; 5′ cloning site EcoRI (not destroyed); 3′ cloning site EcoRI (not destroyed)
  Sequencing primers: 5′ pCAG-F; 3′ TTAGCCAGAAGTCAGATGCTC
Resource information
  A portion of this plasmid was derived from a plasmid made by: pCEP4 is from Invitrogen. CAG Promoter was from Dr. Jun-ichi Miyazaki of Osaka University Graduate School of Medicine. In publication using this plasmid, please cite: Efficient selection for high-expression transfectants with a novel eukaryotic vector. Gene 108:193-200, 1991. Niwa, H., Yamamura, K. & Miyazaki, J.
Terms and licenses: Academic/Nonprofit Terms; Industry Terms: Not Available to Industry
How to cite: pCE-hOCT3/4 was a gift from Shinya Yamanaka (Addgene plasmid # 41813 ; http://n2t.net/addgene:41813 ; RRID:Addgene_41813)
