[The description below was written by a language model from this plasmid's Addgene catalogue record, the feature table of its GenBank file and pLannotate feature annotations shown in this document.]
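Description:
pCE-hOCT3/4 is a non-integrating, episomal mammalian expression plasmid that delivers human OCT3/4 (POU5F1). It is built on the pCE backbone, which the record notes derives in part from the commercial EBV-based vector pCEP4. In the full sequenced record (about 10.5 kb) the bacterial portion comprises a high-copy ColE1/pUC-type origin and an ampicillin resistance gene (β-lactamase) with its own promoter. No mammalian drug-selection marker is annotated. Persistence in human cells instead relies on two Epstein-Barr virus elements, the oriP replication origin and the EBNA1 coding sequence. EBNA1 protein binds oriP to drive replication and to tether the plasmid to host chromosomes, so it is maintained extrachromosomally in dividing cells rather than integrating. Short fragments of neighbouring EBV genes and of lac and tet sequences also appear in the annotation and seem to be carry-over from the parental vectors rather than functional parts.

The payload is the 1,080 bp human POU5F1 open reading frame, cloned between EcoRI sites that are retained at both ends. It is expressed from the CAG promoter, annotated here as the CMV immediate-early enhancer, the chicken β-actin promoter and a chimeric β-actin/β-globin intron, which together give strong, broadly active transcription. A rabbit β-globin fragment and polyadenylation signal downstream terminate the transcript. No epitope tag or reporter is annotated. According to the associated publication title and stated purpose, the plasmid is used for non-viral generation of integration-free human induced pluripotent stem cells, including from cord blood and peripheral blood cells. The separate 770 bp GenBank record covers only part of the plasmid and carries no feature annotation.
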