Features (pLannotate 1.2.2; 20 found; start..end, strand, type, name):
    148..203     +  polyA_signal   β-globin poly(A) signal: rabbit β-globin polyadenylation signal (Gil and Proudfoot, 1987)
    588..604     -  protein_bind   lac operator: The lac repressor binds to the lac operator to inhibit transcription in E. coli. This inhibition can be relieved by adding lactose or isopropyl-β-D-thiogalactopyranoside (IPTG). lac repressor encoded by lacI
    612..642     -  promoter       lac promoter: promoter for the E. coli lac operon
    657..678     -  protein_bind   CAP binding site: CAP binding activates transcription in the presence of cAMP. E. coli catabolite activator protein
    691..730     -  CDS            lacI (fragment): lac repressor; lacI; The lac repressor binds to the lac operator to inhibit transcription in E. coli. This inhibition can be relieved by adding lactose or isopropyl-β-D-thiogalactopyranoside (IPTG).
    749..772     +  promoter       tet promoter (fragment): E. coli promoter for tetracycline efflux protein gene
    775..1119    +  CDS            BRRF2_EBVB9 (fragment): Protein inferred from homology: Swiss-Prot protein existence level 3. From Epstein-Barr virus (strain B95-8) (HHV-4) (Human herpesvirus 4).
   1157..3082    +  CDS            EBNA1: Epstein-Barr nuclear antigen 1, also known as EBNA-1 crucial for latent viral infection, and for episomal amplification of vectors containing the oriP origin (Okita et al., 2013)
   3165..3383    +  CDS            gL (fragment): GL_EBVB9 - Experimental evidence at protein level: Swiss-Prot protein existence level 1. The heterodimer glycoprotein H-glycoprotein L is required for the fusion of viral and plasma membranes leading to virus entry into the host cell. Acts as a functional inhibitor of gH and maintains gH in an inhibited form. Upon binding to host integrins, gL dissociates from gH leading to activation of the viral fusion glycoproteins gB and gH. Fusion of EBV with B-lymphocytes requires the additional receptor- binding protein gp42, which forms a complex with gH/gL. The heterodimer gH/gL targets also host EPHA
   3384..5173    +  rep_origin     oriP: Epstein-Barr virus oriP replication origin (Yates et al., 2000)
   5619..5635    +  misc_feature   MCS (fragment): pUC18/19 multiple cloning site
   5648..5702    -  CDS            lacI (fragment): lac repressor; lacI; The lac repressor binds to the lac operator to inhibit transcription in E. coli. This inhibition can be relieved by adding lactose or isopropyl-β-D-thiogalactopyranoside (IPTG).
   5885..6473    -  rep_origin     ori: high-copy-number ColE1/pMB1/pBR322/pUC origin of replication
   6644..7504    -  CDS            AmpR: β-lactamase; bla; confers resistance to ampicillin, carbenicillin, and related antibiotics
   7505..7609    -  promoter       AmpR promoter: bla
   7640..8019    +  enhancer       CMV enhancer: human cytomegalovirus immediate early enhancer
   8021..8298    +  promoter       chicken β-actin promoter: No description available
   8299..9315    +  intron         chimeric intron: chimera between introns from chicken β-actin and rabbit β-globin
   9380..10459   +  CDS            POU5F1: PO5F1_HUMAN - Also known as OCT3, OCT4, OTF3. Experimental evidence at protein level: Swiss-Prot protein existence level 1. Transcription factor that binds to the octamer motif (5'- ATTTGCAT-3'). Forms a trimeric complex with SOX2 or SOX15 on DNA and controls the expression of a number of genes involved in embryonic development such as YES1, FGF4, UTF1 and ZFP206. Critical for early embryogenesis and for embryonic stem cell pluripotency. From Homo sapiens (Human).
  10463..77      +  CDS            HBB (fragment) (across the origin): HBB_PONPY - Experimental evidence at transcript level: Swiss-Prot protein existence level 2. Involved in oxygen transport from the lung to the various peripheral tissues. From Pongo pygmaeus (Bornean orangutan).
>Addgene plasmid #41813 | pCE-hOCT3/4 | addgene full sequence | sequence record 334610 | Addgene NGS Result
AATTCACTCCTCAGGTGCAGGCTGCCTATCAGAAGGTGGTGGCTGGTGTGGCCAATGCCCTGGCTCACAA
ATACCACTGAGATCTTTTTCCCTCTGCCAAAAATTATGGGGACATCATGAAGCCCCTTGAGCATCTGACT
TCTGGCTAATAAAGGAAATTTATTTTCATTGCAATAGTGTGTTGGAATTTTTTGTGTCTCTCACTCGGAA
GGACATATGGGAGGGCAAATCATTTAAAACATCAGAATGAGTATTTGGTTTAGAGTTTGGCAACATATGC
CCATATGCTGGCTGCCATGAACAAAGGTTGGCTATAAAGAGGTCATCAGTATATGAAACAGCCCCCTGCT
GTCCATTCCTTATTCCATAGAAAAGCCTTGACTTGAGGTTAGATTTTTTTTATATTTTGTTTTGTGTTAT
TTTTTTCTTTAACATCCCTAAAATTTTCCTTACATGTTTTACTAGCCAGATTTTTCCTCCTCTCCTGACT
ACTCCCAGTCATAGCTGTCCCTCTTCTCTTATGGAGATCCCTCGACCTGCAGCCCAAGCTTGGCGTAATC
ATGGTCATAGCTGTTTCCTGTGTGAAATTGTTATCCGCTCACAATTCCACACAACATACGAGCCGGAAGC
ATAAAGTGTAAAGCCTGGGGTGCCTAATGAGTGAGCTAACTCACATTAATTGCGTTGCGCTCACTGCCCG
CTTTCCAGTCGGGAAACCTGTCGTGCCAGCGGATCTCAATTCTCATGTTTGACAGCTTATCATCGATAAG
CTGATCCTCACAGGCCGCACCCAGCTTTTCTTCCGTTGCCCCAGTAGCATCTCTGTCTGGTGACCTTGAA
GAGGAAGAGGAGGGGTCCCGAGAATCCCCATCCCTACCGTCCAGCAAAAAGGGGGACGAGGAATTTGAGG
CCTGGCTTGAGGCTCAGGACGCAAATCTTGAGGATGTTCAGCGGGAGTTTTCCGGGCTGCGAGTAATTGG
TGATGAGGACGAGGATGGTTCGGAGGATGGGGAATTTTCAGACCTGGATCTGTCTGACAGCGACCATGAA
GGGGATGAGGGTGGGGGGGCTGTTGGAGGGGGCAGGAGTCTGCACTCCCTGTATTCACTGAGCGTCGTCT
AATAAAGATGTCTATTGATCTCTTTTAGTGTGAATCATGTCTGACGAGGGGCCAGGTACAGGACCTGGAA
ATGGCCTAGGAGAGAAGGGAGACACATCTGGACCAGAAGGCTCCGGCGGCAGTGGACCTCAAAGAAGAGG
GGGTGATAACCATGGACGAGGACGGGGAAGAGGACGAGGACGAGGAGGCGGAAGACCAGGAGCCCCGGGC
GGCTCAGGATCAGGGCCAAGACATAGAGATGGTGTCCGGAGACCCCAAAAACGTCCAAGTTGCATTGGCT
GCAAAGGGACCCACGGTGGAACAGGAGCAGGAGCAGGAGCGGGAGGGGCAGGAGCAGGAGGGGCAGGAGC
AGGAGGAGGGGCAGGAGCAGGAGGAGGGGCAGGAGGGGCAGGAGGGGCAGGAGGGGCAGGAGSAGGAGGA
GGGGSAGGAGSAGGAGGAGGGGSAGGAGGGGSAGGAGGGGSAGGAGSAGGAGGAGGGGSAGGAGSAGGAG
GAGGGGSAGGAGGGGSAGGAGSAGGAGGAGGGGSAGGAGGGGSAGGAGGGGSAGGAGSAGGAGGAGGGGS
AGGAGSAGGAGGAGGGGCAGGAGGGGCAGGAGCAGGAGGAGGGGCAGGAGGGGCAGGAGGGGCAGGAGCA
GGAGGAGGGGCAGGAGCAGGAGGGGCAGGAGGGGCAGGAGGGGCAGGAGCAGGAGGGGCAGGAGCAGGAG
GAGGGGCAGGAGGGGCAGGAGGGGCAGGAGCAGGAGGGGCAGGAGCAGGAGGGGCAGGAGCAGGAGGGGC
AGGAGCAGGAGGGGCAGGAGGGGCAGGAGCAGGAGGGGCAGGAGGGGCAGGAGCAGGAGGGGCAGGAGGG
GCAGGAGCAGGAGGAGGGGCAGGAGGGGCAGGAGCAGGAGGAGGGGCAGGAGGGGSAGGAGCAGGAGGGG
SAGGAGGGGSAGGAGCAGGAGGGGSAGGAGGGGCAGGAGCAGGAGGGGCAGGAGGGGCAGGAGCAGGAGG
AGGGGCAGGAGCAGGAGGGGCAGGAGCAGGAGGTGGAGGCCGGGGTCGAGGAGGCAGTGGAGGCCGGGGT
CGAGGAGGTAGTGGAGGCCGGGGTCGAGGAGGTAGTGGAGGCCGCCGGGGTAGAGGACGTGAAAGAGCCA
GGGGGGGAAGTCGTGAAAGAGCCAGGGGGAGAGGTCGTGGACGTGGAGAAAAGAGGCCCAGGAGTCCCAG
TAGTCAGTCATCATCATCCGGGTCTCCACCGCGCAGGCCCCCTCCAGGTAGAAGGCCATTTTTCCACCCT
GTAGGGGAAGCCGATTATTTTGAATACCACCAAGAAGGTGGCCCAGATGGTGAGCCTGACGTGCCCCCGG
GAGCGATAGAGCAGGGCCCCGCAGATGACCCAGGAGAAGGCCCAAGCACTGGACCCCGGGGTCAGGGTGA
TGGAGGCAGGCGCAAAAAAGGAGGGTGGTTTGGAAAGCATCGTGGTCAAGGAGGTTCCAACCCGAAATTT
GAGAACATTGCAGAAGGTTTAAGAGCTCTCCTGGCTAGGAGTCACGTAGAAAGGACTACCGACGAAGGAA
CTTGGGTCGCCGGTGTGTTCGTATATGGAGGTAGTAAGACCTCCCTTTACAACCTAAGGCGAGGAACTGC
CCTTGCTATTCCACAATGTCGTCTTACACCATTGAGTCGTCTCCCCTTTGGAATGGCCCCTGGACCCGGC
CCACAACCTGGCCCGCTAAGGGAGTCCATTGTCTGTTATTTCATGGTCTTTTTACAAACTCATATATTTG
CTGAGGTTTTGAAGGATGCGATTAAGGACCTTGTTATGACAAAGCCCGCTCCTACCTGCAATATCAGGGT
GACTGTGTGCAGCTTTGACGATGGAGTAGATTTGCCTCCCTGGTTTCCACCTATGGTGGAAGGGGCTGCC
GCGGAGGGTGATGACGGAGATGACGGAGATGAAGGAGGTGATGGAGATGAGGGTGAGGAAGGGCAGGAGT
GATGTAACTTGTTAGGAGACGCCCTCAATCGTATTAAAAGCCGTGTATTCCCCCGCACTAAAGAATAAAT
CCCCAGTAGACATCATGCGTGCTGTTGGTGTATTTCTGGCCATCTGTCTTGTCACCATTTTCGTCCTCCC
AACATGGGGCAATTGGGCATACCCATGTTGTCACGTCACTCAGCTCCGCGCTCAACACCTTCTCGCGTTG
GAAAACATTAGCGACATTTACCTGGTGAGCAATCAGACATGCGACGGCTTTAGCCTGGCCTCCTTAAATT
CACCTAAGAATGGGAGCAACCAGCAGGAAAAGGACAAGCAGCGAAAATTCACGCCCCCTTGGGAGGTGGC
GGCATATGCAAAGGATAGCACTCCCACTCTACTACTGGGTATCATATGCTGACTGTATATGCATGAGGAT
AGCATATGCTACCCGGATACAGATTAGGATAGCATATACTACCCAGATATAGATTAGGATAGCATATGCT
ACCCAGATATAGATTAGGATAGCCTATGCTACCCAGATATAAATTAGGATAGCATATACTACCCAGATAT
AGATTAGGATAGCATATGCTACCCAGATATAGATTAGGATAGCCTATGCTACCCAGATATAGATTAGGAT
AGCATATGCTACCCAGATATAGATTAGGATAGCATATGCTATCCAGATATTTGGGTAGTATATGCTACCC
AGATATAAATTAGGATAGCATATACTACCCTAATCTCTATTAGGATAGCATATGCTACCCGGATACAGAT
TAGGATAGCATATACTACCCAGATATAGATTAGGATAGCATATGCTACCCAGATATAGATTAGGATAGCC
TATGCTACCCAGATATAAATTAGGATAGCATATACTACCCAGATATAGATTAGGATAGCATATGCTACCC
AGATATAGATTAGGATAGCCTATGCTACCCAGATATAGATTAGGATAGCATATGCTATCCAGATATTTGG
GTAGTATATGCTACCCATGGCAACATTAGCCCACCGTGCTCTCAGCGACCTCGTGAATATGAGGACCAAC
AACCCTGTGCTTGGCGCTCAGGCGCAAGTGTGTGTAATTTGTCCTCCAGATCGCAGCAATCGCGCCCCTA
TCTTGGCCCGCCCACCTACTTATGCAGGTATTCCCCGGGGTGCCATTAGTGGTTTTGTGGGCAAGTGGTT
TGACCGCAGTGGTTAGCGGGGTTACAATCAGCCAAGTTATTACACCCTTATTTTACAGTCCAAAACCGCA
GGGCGGCGTGTGGGGGCTGACGCGTGCCCCCACTCCACAATTTCAAAAAAAAGAGTGGCCACTTGTCTTT
GTTTATGGGCCCCATTGGCGTGGAGCCCCGTTTAATTTTCGGGGGTGTTAGAGACAACCAGTGGAGTCCG
CTGCTGTCGGCGTCCACTCTCTTTCCCCTTGTTACAAATAGAGTGTAACAACATGGTTCACCTGTCTTGG
TCCCTGCCTGGGACACATCTTAATAACCCCAGTATCATATTGCACTAGGATTATGTGTTGCCCATAGCCA
TAAATTCGTGTGAGATGGACATCCAGTCTTTACGGCTTGTCCCCACCCCATGGATTTCTATTGTTAAAGA
TATTCAGAATGTTTCATTCCTACACTAGTATTTATTGCCCAAGGGGTTTGTGAGGGTTATATTGGTGTCA
TAGCACAATGCCACCACTGAACCCCCCGTCCAAATTTTATTCTGGGGGCGTCACCTGAAACCTTGTTTTC
GAGCACCTCACATACACCTTACTGTTCACAACTCAGCAGTTATTCTATTAGCTAAACGAAGGAGAATGAA
GAAGCAGGCGAAGATTCAGGAGAGTTCACTGCCCGCTCCTTGATCTTCAGCCACTGCCCTTGTGACTAAA
ATGGTTCACTACCCTCGTGGAATCCTGACCCCATGTAAATAAAACCGTGACAGCTCATGGGGTGGGAGAT
ATCGCTGTTCCTTAGGACCCTTTTACTAACCCTAATTCGATAGCATATGCTTCCCGTTGGGTAACATATG
CTATTGAATTAGGGTTAGTCTGGATAGTATATACTACTACCCGGGAAGCATATGCTACCCGTTTAGGGTT
AACAAGGGGGCCTTATAAACACTATTGCTAATGCCCTCTTGAGGGTCCGCTTATCGGTAGCTACACAGGC
CCCTCTGATTGACGTTGGTGTAGCCTCCCGTAGTCTTCCTGGGCCCCTGGGAGGTACATGTCCCCCAGCA
TTGGTGTAAGAGCTTCAGCCAAGAGTTACACATAAAGGCAATGTTGTGTTGCAGTCCACAGACTGCAAAG
TCTGCTCCAGGATGAAAGCCACTCAGTGTTGGCAAATGTGCACATCCATTTATAAGGATGTCAACTACAG
TCAGAGAACCCCTTTGTGTTTGGTCCCCCCCCGTGTCACATGTGGAACAGGGCCCAGTTGGCAAGTTGTA
CCAACCAACTGAAGGGATTACATGCACTGCCCCGCGAAGAAGGGGCAGAGATGTCGTAGTCAGGTTTAGT
TCGTCCGGGGCGGGGATCGATCCTCTAGAGTCGACGCTAGCGGATCCGCTGCATTAATGAATCGGCCAAC
GCGCGGGGAGAGGCGGTTTGCGTATTGGGCGCTCTTCCGCTTCCTCGCTCACTGACTCGCTGCGCTCGGT
CGTTCGGCTGCGGCGAGCGGTATCAGCTCACTCAAAGGCGGTAATACGGTTATCCACAGAATCAGGGGAT
AACGCAGGAAAGAACATGTGAGCAAAAGGCCAGCAAAAGGCCAGGAACCGTAAAAAGGCCGCGTTGCTGG
CGTTTTTCCATAGGCTCCGCCCCCCTGACGAGCATCACAAAAATCGACGCTCAAGTCAGAGGTGGCGAAA
CCCGACAGGACTATAAAGATACCAGGCGTTTCCCCCTGGAAGCTCCCTCGTGCGCTCTCCTGTTCCGACC
CTGCCGCTTACCGGATACCTGTCCGCCTTTCTCCCTTCGGGAAGCGTGGCGCTTTCTCATAGCTCACGCT
GTAGGTATCTCAGTTCGGTGTAGGTCGTTCGCTCCAAGCTGGGCTGTGTGCACGAACCCCCCGTTCAGCC
CGACCGCTGCGCCTTATCCGGTAACTATCGTCTTGAGTCCAACCCGGTAAGACACGACTTATCGCCACTG
GCAGCAGCCACTGGTAACAGGATTAGCAGAGCGAGGTATGTAGGCGGTGCTACAGAGTTCTTGAAGTGGT
GGCCTAACTACGGCTACACTAGAAGAACAGTATTTGGTATCTGCGCTCTGCTGAAGCCAGTTACCTTCGG
AAAAAGAGTTGGTAGCTCTTGATCCGGCAAACAAACCACCGCTGGTAGCGGTGGTTTTTTTGTTTGCAAG
CAGCAGATTACGCGCAGAAAAAAAGGATCTCAAGAAGATCCTTTGATCTTTTCTACGGGGTCTGACGCTC
AGTGGAACGAAAACTCACGTTAAGGGATTTTGGTCATGAGATTATCAAAAAGGATCTTCACCTAGATCCT
TTTAAATTAAAAATGAAGTTTTAAATCAATCTAAAGTATATATGAGTAAACTTGGTCTGACAGTTACCAA
TGCTTAATCAGTGAGGCACCTATCTCAGCGATCTGTCTATTTCGTTCATCCATAGTTGCCTGACTCCCCG
TCGTGTAGATAACTACGATACGGGAGGGCTTACCATCTGGCCCCAGTGCTGCAATGATACCGCGAGACCC
ACGCTCACCGGCTCCAGATTTATCAGCAATAAACCAGCCAGCCGGAAGGGCCGAGCGCAGAAGTGGTCCT
GCAACTTTATCCGCCTCCATCCAGTCTATTAATTGTTGCCGGGAAGCTAGAGTAAGTAGTTCGCCAGTTA
ATAGTTTGCGCAACGTTGTTGCCATTGCTACAGGCATCGTGGTGTCACGCTCGTCGTTTGGTATGGCTTC
ATTCAGCTCCGGTTCCCAACGATCAAGGCGAGTTACATGATCCCCCATGTTGTGCAAAAAAGCGGTTAGC
TCCTTCGGTCCTCCGATCGTTGTCAGAAGTAAGTTGGCCGCAGTGTTATCACTCATGGTTATGGCAGCAC
TGCATAATTCTCTTACTGTCATGCCATCCGTAAGATGCTTTTCTGTGACTGGTGAGTACTCAACCAAGTC
ATTCTGAGAATAGTGTATGCGGCGACCGAGTTGCTCTTGCCCGGCGTCAATACGGGATAATACCGCGCCA
CATAGCAGAACTTTAAAAGTGCTCATCATTGGAAAACGTTCTTCGGGGCGAAAACTCTCAAGGATCTTAC
CGCTGTTGAGATCCAGTTCGATGTAACCCACTCGTGCACCCAACTGATCTTCAGCATCTTTTACTTTCAC
CAGCGTTTCTGGGTGAGCAAAAACAGGAAGGCAAAATGCCGCAAAAAAGGGAATAAGGGCGACACGGAAA
TGTTGAATACTCATACTCTTCCTTTTTCAATATTATTGAAGCATTTATCAGGGTTATTGTCTCATGAGCG
GATACATATTTGAATGTATTTAGAAAAATAAACAAATAGGGGTTCCGCGCACATTTCCCCGAAAAGTGCC
ACCTGGGTCGACATTGATTATTGACTAGTTATTAATAGTAATCAATTACGGGGTCATTAGTTCATAGCCC
ATATATGGAGTTCCGCGTTACATAACTTACGGTAAATGGCCCGCCTGGCTGACCGCCCAACGACCCCCGC
CCATTGACGTCAATAATGACGTATGTTCCCATAGTAACGCCAATAGGGACTTTCCATTGACGTCAATGGG
TGGAGTATTTACGGTAAACTGCCCACTTGGCAGTACATCAAGTGTATCATATGCCAAGTACGCCCCCTAT
TGACGTCAATGACGGTAAATGGCCCGCCTGGCATTATGCCCAGTACATGACCTTATGGGACTTTCCTACT
TGGCAGTACATCTACGTATTAGTCATCGCTATTACCATGGTCGAGGTGAGCCCCACGTTCTGCTTCACTC
TCCCCATCTCCCCCCCCTCCCCACCCCCAATTTTGTATTTATTTATTTTTTAATTATTTTGTGCAGCGAT
GGGGGCGGGGGGGGGGGGGGGGCGCGCGCCRGGGGGGGGGGGGSGGGGSGGGGGGSGGGGSGGGGSGRGG
SGGRGAGGTGCGGCGGCAGCCAATCAGAGCGGCGCGCTCCGAAAGTTTCCTTTTATGGCGAGGCGGCGGC
GGCGGCGGCCCTATAAAAAGCGAAGCGCGCGGCGGGCGGGAGTCGCTGCGCGCTGCCTTCGCCCCGTGCC
CCGCTCCGCCGCCGCCTCGCGCCGCCCGCCCCGGCTCTGACTGACCGCGTTACTCCCACAGGTGAGCGGG
CGGGACGGCCCTTCTCCTCCGGGCTGTAATTAGCGCTTGGTTTAATGACGGCTTGTTTCTTTTCTGTGGC
TGCGTGAAAGCCTTGAGGGGCTCCGGGAGGGCCCTTTGTGCGGGGGGAGCGGCTCGGGGGGTGCGTGCGT
GTGTGTGTGCGTGGGGAGCGCCGCGTGCGGCTCCGCGCTGCCCGGCGGCTGTGAGCGCTGCGGGCGCGGC
GCGGGGCTTTGTGCGCTCCGCAGTGTGCGCGAGGGGAGCGCGGCCGGGGGCGGTGCCCCGCGGTGCGGGG
GGGGCTGCGAGGGGAACAAAGGCTGCGTGCGGGGTGTGTGCGTGGGGGGGTGAGCAGGGGGTGTGGGCGC
GTCGGTCGGGCTGCAACCCCCCCTGCACCCCCCTCCCCGAGTTGCTGAGCACGGCCCGGCTTCGGGTGCG
GGGCTCCGTACGGGGCGTGGCGCGGGGCTCGCCGTGCCGGGCGGGGGGTGGCGGCAGGTGGGGGTGCCGG
GCGGGGCGGGGCCGCCTCGGGCCGGGGAGGGCTCGGGGGAGGGGCGCGGCGGCCCCCGGAGCGCCGGCGG
CTGTCGAGGCGCGGCGAGCCGCAGCCATTGCCTTTTATGGTAATCGTGCGAGAGGGCGCAGGGACTTCCT
TTGTCCCAAATCTGTGCGGAGCCGAAATCTGGGAGGCGCCGCCGCACCCCCTCTAGCGGGCGCGGGGCGA
AGCGGTGCGGCGCCGGCAGGAAGGAAATGGGCGGGGAGGGCCTTCGTGCGTCGCCGCGCCGCCGTCCCCT
TCTCCCTCTCCAGCCTCGGGGCTGTCCGCGGGGGGACGGCTGCCTTCGGGGGGGACGGGGCAGGGCGGGG
TTCGGCTTCTGGCGTGTGACCGGCGGCTCTAGAGCCTCTGCTAACCATGTTCATGCCTTCTTCTTTTTCC
TACAGCTCCTGGGCAACGTGCTGGTTATTGTGCTGTCTCATCATTTTGGCAAAGAATTCGCCCTTCACCA
TGGCGGGACACCTGGCTTCGGATTTCGCCTTCTCGCCCCCTCCAGGTGGTGGAGGTGATGGGCCAGGGGG
GCCGGAGCCGGGCTGGGTTGATCCTCGGACCTGGCTAAGCTTCCAAGGCCCTCCTGGAGGGCCAGGAATC
GGGCCGGGGGTTGGGCCAGGCTCTGAGGTGTGGGGGATTCCCCCATGCCCCCCGCCGTATGAGTTCTGTG
GGGGGATGGCGTACTGTGGGCCCCAGGTTGGAGTGGGGCTAGTGCCCCAAGGCGGCTTGGAGACCTCTCA
GCCTGAGGGCGAAGCAGGAGTCGGGGTGGAGAGCAACTCCGATGGGGCCTCCCCGGAGCCCTGCACCGTC
ACCCCTGGTGCCGTGAAGCTGGAGAAGGAGAAGCTGGAGCAAAACCCGGAGGAGTCCCAGGACATCAAAG
CTCTGCAGAAAGAACTCGAGCAATTTGCCAAGCTCCTGAAGCAGAAGAGGATCACCCTGGGATATACACA
GGCCGATGTGGGGCTCACCCTGGGGGTTCTATTTGGGAAGGTATTCAGCCAAACGACCATCTGCCGCTTT
GAGGCTCTGCAGCTTAGCTTCAAGAACATGTGTAAGCTGCGGCCCTTGCTGCAGAAGTGGGTGGAGGAAG
CTGACAACAATGAAAATCTTCAGGAGATATGCAAAGCAGAAACCCTCGTGCAGGCCCGAAAGAGAAAGCG
AACCAGTATCGAGAACCGAGTGAGAGGCAACCTGGAGAATTTGTTCCTGCAGTGCCCGAAACCCACACTG
CAGCAGATCAGCCACATCGCCCAGCAGCTTGGGCTCGAGAAGGATGTGGTCCGAGTGTGGTTCTGTAACC
GGCGCCAGAAGGGCAAGCGATCAAGCAGCGACTATGCACAACGAGAGGATTTTGAGGCTGCTGGGTCTCC
TTTCTCAGGGGGACCAGTGTCCTTTCCTCTGGCCCCAGGGCCCCATTTTGGTACCCCAGGCTATGGGAGC
CCTCACTTCACTGCACTGTACTCCTCGGTCCCTTTCCCTGAGGGGGAAGCCTTTCCCCCTGTCTCTGTCA
CCACTCTGGGCTCTCCCATGCATTCAAACTGAGGTAAGGGCG
