LOCUS       Exported 770 bp ds-DNA linear SYN 17-MAY-2021
DEFINITION  Non-integrating (episomal) expression of human OCT3/4.
ACCESSION   .
VERSION     .
KEYWORDS    pCE-hOCT3/4
SOURCE      synthetic DNA construct
  ORGANISM  synthetic DNA construct
REFERENCE   1 (bases 1 to 770)
  AUTHORS   Okita K, Yamakawa T, Matsumura Y, Sato Y, Amano N, Watanabe A,
            Goshima N, Yamanaka S
  TITLE     An Efficient Non-viral Method to Generate Integration-Free Human iPS
            Cells from Cord Blood and Peripheral Blood Cells.
  JOURNAL   Stem Cells. 2012 Nov 29. doi: 10.1002/stem.1293.
  PUBMED    23193063
REFERENCE   2 (bases 1 to 770)
  AUTHORS   .
  TITLE     Direct Submission
  JOURNAL   Exported May 17, 2021 from SnapGene Server 1.1.58
            http://www.snapgene.com
FEATURES             Location/Qualifiers
     source          1..770
                     /organism="synthetic DNA construct"
                     /mol_type="other DNA"
ORIGIN
        1 ggcgtgaatt ttcgctgctt gtccttttcc tgctggttgc tcccattctt aggtgaattt
       61 aaggaggcca ggctaaagcc gtcgcatgtc tgattgctca ccaggtaaat gtcgctaatg
      121 ttttccaacg cgagaaggtg ttgagcgcgg agctgagtga cgtgacaaca tgggtatgcc
      181 caattgcccc atgttgggag gacgaaaatg gtgacaagac agatggccag aaatacacca
      241 acagcacgca tgatgtctac tggggattta ttctttagtg cgggggaata cacggctttt
      301 aatacgattg agggcgtctc ctaacaagtt acatcactcc tgcccttcct caccctcatc
      361 tccatcacct ccttcatctc cgtcatctcc gtcatcaccc tccgcggcag ccccttccac
      421 cataggtgga aaccagggag gcaaatctac tccatcgtca aagctgcaca cagtcaccct
      481 gatattgcag gtaggagcgg gctttgtcat aacaaggtcc ttaatcgcat ccttcaaaac
      541 ctcagcaaat atatgagttt gtaaaaagac catgaaataa cagacaatgg actcccttag
      601 cgggccaggt tgtgggccgg gtccaggggc cattccaaag gggagacgac tcaatggtgt
      661 aagacgacat tgtggaatag caagggcagt tcctcgcctt aggttgtaaa gggaggtctt
      721 actacctcca tatacgaaca caccggcgac ccaagttcct tcgtcggtag
//
