>Addgene plasmid #41813 | pCE-hOCT3/4 | addgene partial sequence | sequence record 62376 | rb_glob_PA_term-R  5'-CCCATATGTCCTTCCGAGTG-3'
TTTGTGAGCCAGGGCATTGGCCACACCAGCCACCACCTTCTGATAGGCAGCCTGCACCTGAGGAGTGAAT
TCGCCCTTACCTCAGTTTGAATGCATGGGAGAGCCCAGAGTGGTGACAGAGACAGGGGGAAAGGCTTCCC
CCTCAGGGAAAGGGACCGAGGAGTACAGTGCAGTGAAGTGAGGGCTCCCATAGCCTGGGGTACCAAAATG
GGGCCCTGGGGCCAGAGGAAAGGACACTGGTCCCCCTGAGAAAGGAGACCCAGCAGCCTCAAAATCCTCT
CGTTGTGCATAGTCGCTGCTTGATCGCTTGCCCTTCTGGCGCCGGTTACAGAACCACACTCGGACCACAT
CCTTCTCGAGCCCAAGCTGCTGGGCGATGTGGCTGATCTGCTGCAGTGTGGGTTTCGGGCACTGCAGGAA
CAAATTCTCCAGGTTGCCTCTCACTCGG
